Addgene plasmid #47287: TAL3568
Depositing lab: Keith Joung. Depositing organization: Massachusetts General Hospital. Publication: Targeted gene disruption in somatic zebrafish cells using engineered TALENs. Sander JD, Cade L, Khayter C, Reyon D, Peterson RT, Joung JK, Yeh JR. Nat Biotechnol. 2011 Aug 5;29(8):697-8. doi: 10.1038/nbt.1934. PubMed 21822241.
Backbone
  Vector backbone: JDS71
  Backbone manufacturer: Addgene plasmid #32287
  Backbone size w/o insert (bp): 6447
  Vector type: Mammalian Expression ; T7
Growth in bacteria
  Bacterial resistance: Ampicillin, 100 μg/mL
  Growth temperature: 37°C
  Growth strain: XL1 Blue
  Copy number: High Copy
Gene/Insert
  Gene/Insert name: ZebrafishCommunity-SYNE2-left (alt name: SYNE2)
  Species: D. rerio (zebrafish)
  Insert size (bp): 1430
  Promoter: CMV
  Tag / fusion protein: 3X Flag (N terminal on backbone); WT FOKI (C terminal on backbone)
  Cloning method: Restriction Enzyme; 5′ cloning site BsmBI (destroyed during cloning); 3′ cloning site BsmBI (destroyed during cloning)
  Sequencing primers: 5′ CMV-F; 3′ BGH-rev
Terms and licenses: Academic/Nonprofit Terms; Industry Terms: Not Available to Industry
Depositor comments: Target binding site: TATGGGATGAGCTGGACC It is strongly recommended that users perform a diagnostic digest to verify this plasmid prior to use. For example, a double digest of the plasmid with BamHI and KpnI should result in two bands at 2.3kb and 5.8kb.
How to cite: TAL3568 was a gift from Keith Joung (Addgene plasmid # 47287 ; http://n2t.net/addgene:47287 ; RRID:Addgene_47287)
