[The description below was written by a language model from this plasmid's Addgene catalogue record.]
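Description:
TAL3568 is a TALEN expression plasmid encoding the "left" half of a nuclease pair directed against the zebrafish SYNE2 gene. It is built on the JDS71 backbone, a roughly 6.4 kb vector classed as mammalian expression with T7 capability. It is maintained in E. coli as a high-copy plasmid under ampicillin selection. The record does not name the origin of replication and does not include a feature table, so element positions cannot be described.

The insert is an approximately 1.4 kb array of TAL effector repeats, assembled to recognise a specific 18-nucleotide site in SYNE2. It was cloned into the backbone through BsmBI sites that were destroyed in the process. Because BsmBI is a type IIS enzyme that cuts outside its recognition sequence, this allows seamless in-frame joining of the repeat array to the flanking backbone sequences. The backbone supplies an N-terminal 3X FLAG tag for detection and a C-terminal wild-type FokI cleavage domain, so the expressed product is a complete tagged TALEN monomer. Transcription in transfected cells is driven by the CMV promoter. The T7 designation indicates that the coding region can also be transcribed in vitro to produce mRNA, and the use of a BGH reverse sequencing primer suggests a BGH polyadenylation region downstream.

FokI must dimerise to cut DNA, so this construct is meant to be used with a matching "right" TALEN that binds the opposite strand nearby. The resulting double-strand break is repaired imprecisely, producing indel mutations. The associated work concerns targeted gene disruption in somatic zebrafish cells, and the insert name suggests that this plasmid belongs to a set of TALENs made for the zebrafish community.
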