>Addgene plasmid #47287 | TAL3568 | depositor partial sequence | sequence record 67374 | Insert sequence
ATGGACTACAAAGACCATGACGGTGATTATAAAGATCATGACATCGATTACAAGGATGACGATGACAAGA
TGGCCCCCAAGAAGAAGAGGAAGGTGGGCATTCACCGCGGGGTACCTATGGTGGACTTGAGGACACTCGG
TTATTCGCAACAGCAACAGGAGAAAATCAAGCCTAAGGTCAGGAGCACCGTCGCGCAACACCACGAGGCG
CTTGTGGGGCATGGCTTCACTCATGCGCATATTGTCGCGCTTTCACAGCACCCTGCGGCGCTTGGGACGG
TGGCTGTCAAATACCAAGATATGATTGCGGCCCTGCCCGAAGCCACGCACGAGGCAATTGTAGGGGTCGG
TAAACAGTGGTCGGGAGCGCGAGCACTTGAGGCGCTGCTGACTGTGGCGGGTGAGCTTAGGGGGCCTCCG
CTCCAGCTCGACACCGGGCAGCTGCTGAAGATCGCGAAGAGAGGGGGAGTAACAGCGGTAGAGGCAGTGC
ACGCCTGGCGCAATGCGCTCACCGGGGCCCCCTTGAACCTGACCCCAGACCAGGTAGTCGCAATCGCGTC
GAACATTGGGGGAAAGCAAGCCCTGGAAACCGTGCAAAGGTTGTTGCCGGTCCTTTGTCAAGACCACGGC
CTTACACCGGAGCAAGTCGTGGCCATTGCAAGCAATGGGGGTGGCAAACAGGCTCTTGAGACGGTTCAGA
GACTTCTCCCAGTTCTCTGTCAAGCCCACGGGCTGACTCCCGATCAAGTTGTAGCGATTGCGAATAACAA
TGGAGGGAAACAAGCATTGGAGACTGTCCAACGGCTCCTTCCCGTGTTGTGTCAAGCCCACGGTTTGACG
CCTGCACAAGTGGTCGCCATCGCCAACAACAACGGCGGTAAGCAGGCGCTGGAAACAGTACAGCGCCTGC
TGCCTGTACTGTGCCAGGATCATGGACTGACCCCAGACCAGGTAGTCGCAATCGCGAACAATAATGGGGG
AAAGCAAGCCCTGGAAACCGTGCAAAGGTTGTTGCCGGTCCTTTGTCAAGACCACGGCCTTACACCGGAG
CAAGTCGTGGCCATTGCAAGCAACATCGGTGGCAAACAGGCTCTTGAGACGGTTCAGAGACTTCTCCCAG
TTCTCTGTCAAGCCCACGGGCTGACTCCCGATCAAGTTGTAGCGATTGCGTCCAACGGTGGAGGGAAACA
AGCATTGGAGACTGTCCAACGGCTCCTTCCCGTGTTGTGTCAAGCCCACGGTTTGACGCCTGCACAAGTG
GTCGCCATCGCCAACAACAACGGCGGTAAGCAGGCGCTGGAAACAGTACAGCGCCTGCTGCCTGTACTGT
GCCAGGATCATGGACTGACCCCAGACCAGGTAGTCGCAATCGCGTCGAACATTGGGGGAAAGCAAGCCCT
GGAAACCGTGCAAAGGTTGTTGCCGGTCCTTTGTCAAGACCACGGCCTTACACCGGAGCAAGTCGTGGCC
ATTGCAAATAATAACGGTGGCAAACAGGCTCTTGAGACGGTTCAGAGACTTCTCCCAGTTCTCTGTCAAG
CCCACGGGCTGACTCCCGATCAAGTTGTAGCGATTGCGTCGCATGACGGAGGGAAACAAGCATTGGAGAC
TGTCCAACGGCTCCTTCCCGTGTTGTGTCAAGCCCACGGTTTGACGCCTGCACAAGTGGTCGCCATCGCC
TCGAATGGCGGCGGTAAGCAGGCGCTGGAAACAGTACAGCGCCTGCTGCCTGTACTGTGCCAGGATCATG
GACTGACCCCAGACCAGGTAGTCGCAATCGCGAACAATAATGGGGGAAAGCAAGCCCTGGAAACCGTGCA
AAGGTTGTTGCCGGTCCTTTGTCAAGACCACGGCCTTACACCGGAGCAAGTCGTGGCCATTGCAAATAAT
AACGGTGGCAAACAGGCTCTTGAGACGGTTCAGAGACTTCTCCCAGTTCTCTGTCAAGCCCACGGGCTGA
CTCCCGATCAAGTTGTAGCGATTGCGTCGAACATTGGAGGGAAACAAGCATTGGAGACTGTCCAACGGCT
CCTTCCCGTGTTGTGTCAAGCCCACGGTTTGACGCCTGCACAAGTGGTCGCCATCGCCAGCCATGATGGC
GGTAAGCAGGCGCTGGAAACAGTACAGCGCCTGCTGCCTGTACTGTGCCAGGATCATGGACTGACACCCG
AACAGGTGGTCGCCATTGCTTCCCACGACGGAGGACGGCCAGCCTTGGAG
