>Addgene plasmid #47287 | TAL3568 | addgene partial sequence | sequence record 69155 | JDS-TALEN-F 5'-TAGGGGTCGGTAAACAGTGG-3'
ACTGTGGCGGGTGAGCTTAGGGGGCCTCCGCTCCAGCTCGACACCGGGCAGCTGCTGAAGATCGCGAAGA
GAGGGGGAGTAACAGCGGTAGAGGCAGTGCACGCCTGGCGCAATGCGCTCACCGGGGCCCCCTTGAACCT
GACCCCAGACCAGGTAGTCGCAATCGCGTCGAACATTGGGGGAAAGCAAGCCCTGGAAACCGTGCAAAGG
TTGTTGCCGGTCCTTTGTCAAGACCACGGCCTTACACCGGAGCAAGTCGTGGCCATTGCAAGCAATGGGG
GTGGCAAACAGGCTCTTGAGACGGTTCAGAGACTTCTCCCAGTTCTCTGTCAAGCCCACGGGCTGACTCC
CGATCAAGTTGTAGCGATTGCGAATAACAATGGAGGGAAACAAGCATTGGAGACTGTCCAACGGCTCCTT
CCCGTGTTGTGTCAAGCCCACGGTTTGACGCCTGCACAAGTGGTCGCCATCGCCAACAACAACGGCGGTA
AGCAGGCGCTGGAAACAGTACAGCGCCTGCTGCCTGTACTGTGCCAGGATCATGGACTGACCCCAGACCA
GGTAGTCGCAATCGCGAACAATAATGGGGGAAAGCAAGCCCTGGAAACCGTGCAAAGGTTGTTGCCGGTC
CTTTGTCAAGACCACGGCCTTACACCGGAGCAAGTCGTGGCCATTGCAAGCAACATCGGTGGCAAACAGG
CTCTTGAGACGGTTCAGAGACTTCTCCCAGTTCTCTGTCAAGCCCACGGGCTGACTCCCGATCAAGTTGT
AGCGATTGCGTCCAACGGTGGAGGGAAACAAGCATTGGAGACTGTCCAACGGCTCCTTCCCGTGTTGTGT
CAAGCCCACGGTTTGACGCCTGCA
